Addgene plasmid #210953: pNLF1-C_WDR12:1-423
Purpose: Mammalian expression of full-length human WDR12. C-terminal NanoLuc luciferase tag.
Depositing lab: Cheryl Arrowsmith. Depositing organization: University of Toronto. Publication: A Target Class Ligandability Evaluation of WD40 Repeat-Containing Proteins. Ackloo S, Li F, Szewczyk M, Seitova A, Loppnau P, Zeng H, Xu J, Ahmad S, Arnautova YA, Baghaie AJ, Beldar S, Bolotokova A, Centrella PA, Chau I, Clark MA, Cuozzo JW, Dehghani-Tafti S, Disch JS, Dong A, Dumas A, Feng JA, Ghiabi P, Gibson E, Gilmer J, Goldman B, Green SR, Guie MA, Guilinger JP, Harms N, Herasymenko O, Houliston S, Hutchinson A, Kearnes S, Keefe AD, Kimani SW, Kramer T, Kutera M, Kwak HA, Lento C, Li Y, Liu J, Loup J, Machado RAC, Mulhern CJ, Perveen S, Righetto GL, Riley P, Shrestha S, Sigel EA, Silva M, Sintchak MD, Slakman BL, Taylor RD, Thompson J, Torng W, Underkoffler C, von Rechenberg M, Walsh RT, Watson I, Wilson DJ, Wolf E, Yadav M, Yazdi AK, Zhang J, Zhang Y, Santhakumar V, Edwards AM, Barsyte-Lovejoy D, Schapira M, Brown PJ, Halabelian L, Arrowsmith CH. J Med Chem. 2025 Jan 23;68(2):1092-1112. doi: 10.1021/acs.jmedchem.4c02010. Epub 2024 Nov 4. PubMed 39495097.
Backbone
  Vector backbone: pNLF1-C
  Backbone manufacturer: Promega
  Vector type: Mammalian Expression
  Selectable markers: Hygromycin
Growth in bacteria
  Bacterial resistance: Ampicillin, 100 μg/mL
  Growth temperature: 37°C
  Growth strain: DH5alpha
  Copy number: High Copy
Gene/Insert
  Gene/Insert name: WDR12:M1-A423
  Species: H. sapiens (human)
  Insert size (bp): 1269
  Mutation: wild type
  Entrez Gene: WDR12 (a.k.a. YTM1)
  Promoter: CMV
  Tag / fusion protein: NanoLuc luciferase (C terminal on insert)
  Cloning method: Ligation Independent Cloning
  Sequencing primers: 5′ ttacagctcttaaggctagag; 3′ agccggctgtctgtcgccag
Resource information
  A portion of this plasmid was derived from a plasmid made by: Mammalian Gene Collection (BC008082)
Terms and licenses: Academic/Nonprofit Terms; Industry Terms: Not Available to Industry
Depositor comments: 5' Cloning Site: EcoR1 (not destroyed), 3' Cloning Site: Xba1 (not destroyed). C terminal tag: srfgpnscrralgssgvftledfvgdwrqtagynldqvleqggvsslfqnlgvsvtpiqrivlsgenglkidihviipyeglsgdqmgqiekifkvvypvddhhfkvilhygtlvidgvtpnmidyfgrpyegiavfdgkkitvtgtlwngnkiiderlinpdgsllfrvtingvtgwrlcerila.
How to cite: pNLF1-C_WDR12:1-423 was a gift from Cheryl Arrowsmith (Addgene plasmid # 210953 ; http://n2t.net/addgene:210953 ; RRID:Addgene_210953)
