[The description below was written by a language model from this plasmid's Addgene catalogue record and pLannotate feature annotations shown in this document.]
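Description:
pNLF1-C_WDR12:1-423 is a mammalian expression plasmid built on Promega's pNLF1-C backbone, a vector designed for making C-terminal NanoLuc luciferase fusions. It is maintained in E. coli as a high-copy plasmid through a ColE1/pUC-type origin and an ampicillin resistance gene (β-lactamase), and it also carries a ColE1 cer site, which helps keep the plasmid monomeric. For selection in mammalian cells it contains a hygromycin phosphotransferase (hph) cassette driven by the SV40 enhancer/early promoter and ended by a synthetic polyadenylation signal. The sequenced record is 7,227 nt.

The payload is the wild-type, full-length human WDR12 coding sequence (residues M1 to A423, 1,269 bp), derived from a Mammalian Gene Collection clone and inserted by ligation-independent cloning between retained EcoRI and XbaI sites. WDR12 is a WD40-repeat protein and a component of the PeBoW complex involved in 28S and 5.8S rRNA maturation and 60S ribosome formation. Expression is driven by the CMV immediate early enhancer and promoter, followed by a chimeric β-globin/immunoglobulin intron that typically improves transcript processing and expression. A T7 promoter sits just upstream of the insert, which would allow in vitro transcription. The WDR12 reading frame continues through a short linker into human codon-optimized NanoLuc, and an SV40 poly(A) signal is annotated downstream of the fusion. Several short fragment annotations in this region and elsewhere (SET1, T7 terminator, large T antigen, M13 ori, bom, tnpA) are probably backbone remnants or incidental matches rather than functional parts.

The construct produces WDR12 with a small, bright luciferase at its C terminus in transfected cells. It was deposited with a study evaluating the ligandability of WD40-repeat proteins, although the record does not state the specific assay in which it was used.
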