Features (pLannotate 1.2.2; 20 found; start..end, strand, type, name):
    140..517     +  enhancer       CMV enhancer: human cytomegalovirus immediate early enhancer
    519..718     +  promoter       CMV promoter: human cytomegalovirus (CMV) immediate early promoter
    857..989     +  intron         chimeric intron: chimera between introns from human β-globin and immunoglobulin heavy chain genes
   1033..1051    +  promoter       T7 promoter: promoter for bacteriophage T7 RNA polymerase
   1085..2353    +  CDS            WDR12 (sequence withheld): WDR12_HUMAN - Experimental evidence at protein level: Swiss-Prot protein existence level 1. Component of the PeBoW complex, which is required for maturation of 28S and 5.8S ribosomal RNAs and formation of the 60S ribosome. From Homo sapiens (Human).
   2402..2914    +  CDS            Nluc: NanoLuc® luciferase human codon-optimized
   2947..2996    +  CDS            SET1 (fragment): solubility-enhancement tag derived from T7 phage gene 10B
   3004..3023    +  terminator     T7 terminator (fragment): transcription terminator for bacteriophage T7 RNA polymerase
   3045..3166    -  polyA_signal   SV40 poly(A) signal: SV40 polyadenylation signal
   3189..3257    -  CDS            large T antigen (fragment): large T antigen from SV40 (simian virus 40)
   3262..3294    +  rep_origin     M13 ori (fragment): M13 bacteriophage origin of replication; arrow indicates direction of (+) strand synthesis
   3295..3346    -  misc_feature   bom (fragment): basis of mobility region from pBR322
   3411..3768    +  promoter       SV40 promoter: SV40 enhancer and early promoter
   3799..4821    +  CDS            hph: KHYB_ECOLX - Experimental evidence at protein level: Swiss-Prot protein existence level 1. The aminoglycoside phosphotransferases achieve inactivation of their antibiotic substrates by phosphorylation. Only phosphorylates hygromycin and closely related compounds such as demethyl analogs and destomycin. From Escherichia coli.
   4860..4908    +  polyA_signal   poly(A) signal: synthetic polyadenylation signal
   4929..5021    -  CDS            tnpA (fragment): TN5P_ECOLX - Also known as tnp. Experimental evidence at protein level: Swiss-Prot protein existence level 1. Mediates transposition of transposon Tn5 by a 'cut and paste' mechanism. First, the monomeric transposase binds the 19 bp inverted DNA repeats flanking the transposon. Then, dimerization of the DNA- bound transposase creates a synaptic DNA complex. After nicking of the first DNA strand, excision of the transposon proceeds through a series of intermediates. The transposase then mediates the insertion of the transposon at a new site by strand transfer. The activity of the wild- type tran
   5064..5168    +  promoter       AmpR promoter: bla
   5169..6029    +  CDS            AmpR: β-lactamase; bla; confers resistance to ampicillin, carbenicillin, and related antibiotics
   6187..6775    -  rep_origin     ori: high-copy-number ColE1/pMB1/pBR322/pUC origin of replication
   6891..7174    +  misc_feature   cer region: ColE1-derived recombination site that helps to maintain plasmids as monomers
>Addgene plasmid #210953 | pNLF1-C_WDR12:1-423 | addgene full sequence | sequence record 423293 | Addgene NGS Result
TCAATATTGGCCATTAGCCATATTATTCATTGGTTATATAGCATAAATCAATATTGGCTATTGGCCATTG
CATACGTTGTATCTATATCATAATATGTACATTTATATTGGCTCATGTCCAATATGACCGCCATGTTGGC
ATTGATTATTGACTAGTTATTAATAGTAATCAATTACGGGGTCATTAGTTCATAGCCCATATATGGAGTT
CCGCGTTACATAACTTACGGTAAATGGCCCGCCTGGCTGACCGCCCAACGACCCCCGCCCATTGACGTCA
ATAATGACGTATGTTCCCATAGTAACGCCAATAGGGACTTTCCATTGACGTCAATGGGTGGAGTATTTAC
GGTAAACTGCCCACTTGGCAGTACATCAAGTGTATCATATGCCAAGTCCGCCCCCTATTGACGTCAATGA
CGGTAAATGGCCCGCCTGGCATTATGCCCAGTACATGACCTTACGGGACTTTCCTACTTGGCAGTACATC
TACGTATTAGTCATCGCTATTACCATGGTGATGCGGTTTTGGCAGTACACCAATGGGCGTGGATAGCGGT
TTGACTCACGGGGATTTCCAAGTCTCCACCCCATTGACGTCAATGGGAGTTTGTTTTGGCACCAAAATCA
ACGGGACTTTCCAAAATGTCGTAATAACCCCGCCCCGTTGACGCAAATGGGCGGTAGGCGTGTACGGTGG
GAGGTCTATATAAGCAGAGCTGGTTTAGTGAACCGTCAGATCACTAGAAGCTTTATTGCGGTAGTTTATC
ACAGTTAAATTGCTAACGCAGTCAGTGCTTCTGACACAACAGTCTCGAACTTAAGCTGCAGAAGTTGGTC
GTGAGGCACTGGGCAGGTAAGTATCAAGGTTACAAGACAGGTTTAAGGAGACCAATAGAAACTGGGCTTG
TCGAGACAGAGAAGACTCTTGCGTTTCTGATAGGCACCTATTGGTCTTACTGACATCCACTTTGCCTTTC
TCTCCACAGGTGTCCACTCCCAGTTCAATTACAGCTCTTAAGGCTAGAGTATTAATACGACTCACTATAG
GGCTAGCAAAGCGATCGCTTCCGAATTCGCCACC
[1269 nt withheld, positions 1085-2353]
TCTAGATTTGGGCCCAATTCCTGCAGGCGAGCTCTCGGCTCGAGCGGCGTCTTCACACTCGAAGATTTCG
TTGGGGACTGGCGACAGACAGCCGGCTACAACCTGGACCAAGTCCTTGAACAGGGAGGTGTGTCCAGTTT
GTTTCAGAATCTCGGGGTGTCCGTAACTCCGATCCAAAGGATTGTCCTGAGCGGTGAAAATGGGCTGAAG
ATCGACATCCATGTCATCATCCCGTATGAAGGTCTGAGCGGCGACCAAATGGGCCAGATCGAAAAAATTT
TTAAGGTGGTGTACCCTGTGGATGATCATCACTTTAAGGTGATCCTGCACTATGGCACACTGGTAATCGA
CGGGGTTACGCCGAACATGATCGACTATTTCGGACGGCCGTATGAAGGCATCGCCGTGTTCGACGGCAAA
AAGATCACTGTAACAGGGACCCTGTGGAACGGCAACAAAATTATCGACGAGCGCCTGATCAACCCCGACG
GCTCCCTGCTGTTCCGAGTAACCATCAACGGAGTGACCGGCTGGCGGCTGTGCGAACGCATTCTGGCGTA
AGGCCGCGACTCTAGGGCATGCAAGCTGATCCGGCTGCTAACAAAGCCCGAAAGGAAGCTGAGTTGGCTG
CTGCCACCGCTGAGCAATAACTAGCATAACCCCTTGGGGCGGCCGCTTCGAGCAGACATGATAAGATACA
TTGATGAGTTTGGACAAACCACAACTAGAATGCAGTGAAAAAAATGCTTTATTTGTGAAATTTGTGATGC
TATTGCTTTATTTGTAACCATTATAAGCTGCAATAAACAAGTTAACAACAACAATTGCATTCATTTTATG
TTTCAGGTTCAGGGGGAGATGTGGGAGGTTTTTTTAAGCAAGTAAAACCTCTACAAATGTGGTAAAATCG
AATTTTAACAAAATATTAACGCTTACAATTTCCTGATGCGGTATTTTCTCCTTACGCATCTGTGCGGTAT
TTCACACCGCATACGCGGATCTGCGCAGCACCATGGCCTGAAATAACCTCTGAAAGAGGAACTTGGTTAG
GTACCTTCTGAGGCGGAAAGAACCAGCTGTGGAATGTGTGTCAGTTAGGGTGTGGAAAGTCCCCAGGCTC
CCCAGCAGGCAGAAGTATGCAAAGCATGCATCTCAATTAGTCAGCAACCAGGTGTGGAAAGTCCCCAGGC
TCCCCAGCAGGCAGAAGTATGCAAAGCATGCATCTCAATTAGTCAGCAACCATAGTCCCGCCCCTAACTC
CGCCCATCCCGCCCCTAACTCCGCCCAGTTCCGCCCATTCTCCGCCCCATGGCTGACTAATTTTTTTTAT
TTATGCAGAGGCCGAGGCCGCCTCGGCCTCTGAGCTATTCCAGAAGTAGTGAGGAGGCTTTTTTGGAGGC
CTAGGCTTTTGCAAAAAGCTCGATTCTTCTGACACTAGCGCCACCATGAAGAAGCCCGAACTCACCGCTA
CCAGCGTTGAAAAATTTCTCATCGAGAAGTTCGACAGTGTGAGCGACCTGATGCAGTTGTCGGAGGGCGA
AGAGAGCCGAGCCTTCAGCTTCGATGTCGGCGGACGCGGCTATGTACTGCGGGTGAATAGCTGCGCTGAT
GGCTTCTACAAAGACCGCTACGTGTACCGCCACTTCGCCAGCGCTGCACTACCCATCCCCGAAGTGTTGG
ACATCGGCGAGTTCAGCGAGAGCCTGACATACTGCATCAGTAGACGCGCCCAAGGCGTTACTCTCCAAGA
CCTCCCCGAAACAGAGCTGCCTGCTGTGTTACAGCCTGTCGCCGAAGCTATGGATGCTATTGCCGCCGCC
GACCTCAGTCAAACCAGCGGCTTCGGCCCATTCGGGCCCCAAGGCATCGGCCAGTACACAACCTGGCGGG
ATTTCATTTGCGCCATTGCTGATCCCCATGTCTACCACTGGCAGACCGTGATGGACGACACCGTGTCCGC
CAGCGTAGCTCAAGCCCTGGACGAACTGATGCTGTGGGCCGAAGACTGTCCCGAGGTGCGCCACCTCGTC
CATGCCGACTTCGGCAGCAACAACGTCCTGACCGACAACGGCCGCATCACCGCCGTAATCGACTGGTCCG
AAGCTATGTTCGGGGACAGTCAGTACGAGGTGGCCAACATCTTCTTCTGGCGGCCCTGGCTGGCTTGCAT
GGAGCAGCAGACTCGCTACTTCGAGCGCCGGCATCCCGAGCTGGCCGGCAGCCCTCGTCTGCGAGCCTAC
ATGCTGCGCATCGGCCTGGATCAGCTCTACCAGAGCCTCGTGGACGGCAACTTCGACGATGCTGCCTGGG
CTCAAGGCCGCTGCGATGCCATCGTCCGCAGCGGGGCCGGCACCGTCGGTCGCACACAAATCGCTCGCCG
GAGCGCAGCCGTATGGACCGACGGCTGCGTCGAGGTGCTGGCCGACAGCGGCAACCGCCGGCCCAGTACA
CGACCGCGCGCTAAGGAGGTAGGTCGAGTTTAGACTCTAGCCATCACGATGGCCGCAATAAAATATCTTT
ATTTTCATTACATCTGTGTGTTGGTTTTTTGTGTGAATCGATAGCGATAAGGATCCTCTTTGCGCTTGCG
TTTTCCCTTGTCCAGATAGCCCAGTAGCTGACATTCATCCGGGGTCAGCACCGTTTCTGCGGACTGGCTT
TCTACGTAATGGTTTCTTAGACGTCAGGTGGCACTTTTCGGGGAAATGTGCGCGGAACCCCTATTTGTTT
ATTTTTCTAAATACATTCAAATATGTATCCGCTCATGAGACAATAACCCTGATAAATGCTTCAATAATAT
TGAAAAAGGAAGAGTATGAGTATTCAACATTTCCGTGTCGCCCTTATTCCCTTTTTTGCGGCATTTTGCC
TTCCTGTTTTTGCTCACCCAGAAACGCTGGTGAAAGTAAAAGATGCTGAAGATCAGTTGGGTGCACGAGT
GGGTTACATCGAACTGGATCTCAACAGCGGTAAGATCCTTGAGAGTTTTCGCCCCGAAGAACGTTTTCCA
ATGATGAGCACTTTCAAAGTTCTGCTATGTGGCGCGGTATTATCCCGTATTGACGCCGGGCAAGAGCAAC
TCGGTCGCCGCATACACTATTCTCAGAATGACTTGGTTGAGTACTCACCAGTCACAGAAAAGCATCTTAC
GGATGGCATGACAGTAAGAGAATTATGCAGTGCTGCCATAACCATGAGTGATAACACTGCGGCCAACTTA
CTTCTGACAACTATCGGAGGACCGAAGGAGCTAACCGCTTTTTTGCACAACATGGGGGATCATGTAACTC
GCCTTGATCGTTGGGAACCGGAGCTGAATGAAGCCATACCAAACGACGAGCGTGACACCACGATGCCTGT
AGCAATGGCAACAACGTTGCGCAAACTATTAACTGGCGAACTACTTACTCTAGCTTCCCGGCAACAATTA
ATAGACTGGATGGAGGCGGATAAAGTTGCAGGACCACTTCTGCGCTCGGCCCTTCCGGCTGGCTGGTTTA
TTGCTGATAAATCTGGAGCCGGTGAGCGTGGGTCTCGCGGTATCATTGCAGCACTGGGGCCAGATGGTAA
GCCCTCCCGTATCGTAGTTATCTACACGACGGGGAGTCAGGCAACTATGGATGAACGAAATAGACAGATC
GCTGAGATAGGTGCCTCACTGATTAAGCATTGGTAATTCGAAATGACCGACCAAGCGACGCCCAACCGGT
ATCAGCTCACTCAAAGGCGGTAATACGGTTATCCACAGAATCAGGGGATAACGCAGGAAAGAACATGTGA
GCAAAAGGCCAGCAAAAGGCCAGGAACCGTAAAAAGGCCGCGTTGCTGGCGTTTTTCCATAGGCTCCGCC
CCCCTGACGAGCATCACAAAAATCGACGCTCAAGTCAGAGGTGGCGAAACCCGACAGGACTATAAAGATA
CCAGGCGTTTCCCCCTGGAAGCTCCCTCGTGCGCTCTCCTGTTCCGACCCTGCCGCTTACCGGATACCTG
TCCGCCTTTCTCCCTTCGGGAAGCGTGGCGCTTTCTCATAGCTCACGCTGTAGGTATCTCAGTTCGGTGT
AGGTCGTTCGCTCCAAGCTGGGCTGTGTGCACGAACCCCCCGTTCAGCCCGACCGCTGCGCCTTATCCGG
TAACTATCGTCTTGAGTCCAACCCGGTAAGACACGACTTATCGCCACTGGCAGCAGCCACTGGTAACAGG
ATTAGCAGAGCGAGGTATGTAGGCGGTGCTACAGAGTTCTTGAAGTGGTGGCCTAACTACGGCTACACTA
GAAGGACAGTATTTGGTATCTGCGCTCTGCTGAAGCCAGTTACCTTCGGAAAAAGAGTTGGTAGCTCTTG
ATCCGGCAAACAAACCACCGCTGGTAGCGGTGGTTTTTTTGTTTGCAAGCAGCAGATTACGCGCAGAAAA
AAAGGATTTCAAGAAGATCCTTTGATCTTTTCTACGGGGTCTGACGCTCAGTGGAACGAAAACTCACGTT
AAGGGATTTTGGTCATGAGATTATCAAAAAGGATCTTCACCTAGATCCTTTTATAGTCCGGAAATACAGG
AACGCACGCTGGATGGCCCTTCGCTGGGATGGTGAAACCATGAAAAATGGCAGCTTCAGTGGATTAAGTG
GGGGTAATGTGGCCTGTACCCTCTGGTTGCATAGGTATTCATACGGTTAAAATTTATCAGGCGCGATTGC
GGCAGTTTTTCGGGTGGTTTGTTGCCATTTTTACCTGTCTGCTGCCGTGATCGCGCTGAACGCGTTTTAG
CGGTGCGTACAATTAAGGGATTATGGTAAATCCACTTACTGTCTGCCCTCGTAGCCATCGAGATAAACCG
CAGTACTCCGGCCACGATGCGTCCGGCGTAGAGGATCGAGATCT
