>Addgene plasmid #210953 | pNLF1-C_WDR12:1-423 | depositor partial sequence | sequence record 411386 | Insert sequence
[1269 nt withheld, positions 1-1269]
